Addgene plasmid #99513: pHyg-AID(1-114)
Purpose: Truncated C-terminal AID degron cassette with HygR marker for S. cerevisiae
Depositing lab: Helle Ulrich. Depositing organization: Cancer Research UK. Publication: An expanded tool kit for the auxin-inducible degron system in budding yeast. Morawska M, Ulrich HD. Yeast. 2013 Sep;30(9):341-51. doi: 10.1002/yea.2967. Epub 2013 Jul 23. PubMed 23836714.
Backbone
  Vector backbone: pFA6a derivative
  Vector type: PCR template for yeast tagging cassette
  Selectable markers: Hygromycin
Growth in bacteria
  Bacterial resistance: Ampicillin, 100 μg/mL
  Growth temperature: 37°C
  Growth strain: DH5alpha
  Copy number: High Copy
Gene/Insert
  Gene/Insert name: IAA17(1-114) (alt names: AID (Auxin-inducible degron); AXR3)
  Species: A. thaliana (mustard weed)
  Mutation: internal inversion of nucleotides 265-312 of the IAA17 ORF, affecting aa89-104
  Entrez Gene: AXR3 (a.k.a. AT1G04250, AUXIN RESISTANT 3, AtIAA17, F19P19.31, F19P19_31, IAA17, indole-3-acetic acid inducible 17)
  Cloning method: Restriction Enzyme; 5′ cloning site Unknown (unknown if destroyed); 3′ cloning site Unknown (unknown if destroyed)
  Sequencing primers: 5′ CGTACGCTGCAGGTCGAC; 3′ TCGATGAATTCGAGCTCG
Resource information
  A portion of this plasmid was derived from a plasmid made by: The parent vector encoding AID was a kind gift from Masato Kanemaki (National Institute of Genetics, Mishima, Japan).
Terms and licenses: Academic/Nonprofit Terms; Industry Terms: Not Available to Industry
Depositor comments: Caution: internal inversion within the IAA17 sequence (aa89-104)
How to cite: pHyg-AID(1-114) was a gift from Helle Ulrich (Addgene plasmid # 99513 ; http://n2t.net/addgene:99513 ; RRID:Addgene_99513)
