[The description below was written by a language model from this plasmid's Addgene catalogue record and the feature table of its GenBank file.]
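Description:
pHyg-AID(1-114) is a 4,546 bp pFA6a-derived plasmid that serves as a PCR template for C-terminal tagging of genes in Saccharomyces cerevisiae, rather than as a vector maintained in yeast. It is propagated in E. coli through a high-copy ColE1/pUC-type origin and a beta-lactamase (AmpR) gene with its own promoter. It carries no yeast replication origin, consistent with a cassette meant to be amplified and integrated into the genome by homologous recombination.

The payload is a truncated auxin-inducible degron (AID) made up of residues 1–114 of Arabidopsis thaliana IAA17 (AXR3). It is followed by a hygromycin resistance marker in which the E. coli aph(4)-Ia phosphotransferase is driven by the Ashbya gossypii TEF promoter and terminated by the S. cerevisiae CYC1 terminator. The feature table does not annotate the IAA17 fragment itself. An unannotated stretch lies between the SP6 promoter and the TEF promoter, which is where the degron would be expected, but the record does not confirm its position. SP6 and T7 phage promoters flank the cassette, as is usual for pFA6a-type backbones.

Fused in frame to the 3′ end of a target gene, the degron allows the tagged protein to be depleted when auxin is added. This generally requires a strain expressing a plant TIR1 F-box protein, which this plasmid does not supply. The plasmid belongs to an expanded AID toolkit for budding yeast, and its AID sequence derives from a parent vector obtained from another laboratory. The depositor cautions that the insert contains an internal inversion of nucleotides 265–312 of the IAA17 ORF, which alters amino acids 89–104.
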