LOCUS       Exported 4546 bp ds-DNA circular SYN 13-MAY-2021
DEFINITION  Truncated C-terminal AID degron cassette with HygR marker for S.
            cerevisiae.
ACCESSION   .
VERSION     .
KEYWORDS    pHyg-AID(1-114)
SOURCE      synthetic DNA construct
  ORGANISM  synthetic DNA construct
REFERENCE   1 (bases 1 to 4546)
  AUTHORS   Morawska M, Ulrich HD
  TITLE     An expanded tool kit for the auxin-inducible degron system in
            budding yeast.
  JOURNAL   Yeast. 2013 Sep;30(9):341-51. doi: 10.1002/yea.2967. Epub 2013 Jul
            23.
  PUBMED    23836714
REFERENCE   2 (bases 1 to 4546)
  AUTHORS   .
  TITLE     Direct Submission
  JOURNAL   Exported May 13, 2021 from SnapGene Server 1.1.58
            http://www.snapgene.com
FEATURES             Location/Qualifiers
     source          1..4546
                     /organism="synthetic DNA construct"
                     /mol_type="other DNA"
     promoter        1..19
                     /label=SP6 promoter
                     /note="promoter for bacteriophage SP6 RNA polymerase"
     primer_bind     1..18
                     /label=SP6
                     /note="SP6 promoter, forward primer"
     promoter        511..854
                     /label=TEF promoter
                     /note="Ashbya gossypii TEF promoter"
     CDS             855..1883
                     /codon_start=1
                     /gene="aph(4)-Ia"
                     /product="aminoglycoside phosphotransferase from E. coli"
                     /label=HygR
                     /note="confers resistance to hygromycin"
                     /translation="MGKKPELTATSVEKFLIEKFDSVSDLMQLSEGEESRAFSFDVGGR
                     GYVLRVNSCADGFYKDRYVYRHFASAALPIPEVLDIGEFSESLTYCISRRAQGVTLQDL
                     PETELPAVLQPVAEAMDAIAAADLSQTSGFGPFGPQGIGQYTTWRDFICAIADPHVYHW
                     QTVMDDTVSASVAQALDELMLWAEDCPEVRHLVHADFGSNNVLTDNGRITAVIDWSEAM
                     FGDSQYEVANIFFWRPWLACMEQQTRYFERRHPELAGSPRLRAYMLRIGLDQLYQSLVD
                     GNFDDAAWAQGRCDAIVRSGAGTVGRTQIARRSAAVWTDGCVEVLADSGNRRPSTRPRA
                     KE"
     primer_bind     complement(1907..1925)
                     /label=CYC1
                     /note="CYC1 transcription termination signal, reverse
                     primer"
     terminator      1937..2126
                     /gene="S. cerevisiae CYC1"
                     /label=CYC1 terminator
                     /note="transcription terminator for CYC1"
     primer_bind     complement(2200..2219)
                     /label=T7
                     /note="T7 promoter, forward primer"
     promoter        complement(2201..2219)
                     /label=T7 promoter
                     /note="promoter for bacteriophage T7 RNA polymerase"
     primer_bind     complement(2306..2323)
                     /label=L4440
                     /note="L4440 vector, forward primer"
     rep_origin      complement(2477..3065)
                     /direction=LEFT
                     /label=ori
                     /note="high-copy-number ColE1/pMB1/pBR322/pUC origin of
                     replication"
     primer_bind     complement(2557..2576)
                     /label=pBR322ori-F
                     /note="pBR322 origin, forward primer"
     CDS             complement(3236..4096)
                     /codon_start=1
                     /gene="bla"
                     /product="beta-lactamase"
                     /label=AmpR
                     /note="confers resistance to ampicillin, carbenicillin, and
                     related antibiotics"
                     /translation="MSIQHFRVALIPFFAAFCLPVFAHPETLVKVKDAEDQLGARVGYI
                     ELDLNSGKILESFRPEERFPMMSTFKVLLCGAVLSRIDAGQEQLGRRIHYSQNDLVEYS
                     PVTEKHLTDGMTVRELCSAAITMSDNTAANLLLTTIGGPKELTAFLHNMGDHVTRLDRW
                     EPELNEAIPNDERDTTMPVAMATTLRKLLTGELLTLASRQQLIDWMEADKVAGPLLRSA
                     LPAGWFIADKSGAGERGSRGIIAALGPDGKPSRIVVIYTTGSQATMDERNRQIAEIGAS
                     LIKHW"
     primer_bind     3859..3878
                     /label=Amp-R
                     /note="Ampicillin resistance gene, reverse primer"
     promoter        complement(4097..4201)
                     /gene="bla"
                     /label=AmpR promoter
     primer_bind     4269..4287
                     /label=pBRforEco
                     /note="pBR322 vectors, upsteam of EcoRI site, forward
                     primer"
     primer_bind     complement(4325..4347)
                     /label=pGEX 3'
                     /note="pGEX vectors, reverse primer"
     primer_bind     4447..4466
                     /label=pRS-marker
                     /note="pRS vectors, use to sequence yeast selectable
                     marker"
ORIGIN
        1 atttaggtga cactatagaa cgcggccgcc agctgaagct tcgtacgctg caggtcgacg
       61 gtgcaggcgc cggggctggt gctggggcag gtaccatgat gggcagtgtc gagctgaatc
      121 tgagggagac tgagctgtgt cttggtcttc ccggtggaga tacagtggct ccggtaaccg
      181 gaaacaagag agggttctca gagacggttg atctgaagct aaatctgaat aatgagcctg
      241 caaacaagga aggatctacg actcatgacg tcgtgacttt tgattccaag gagaagagtg
      301 cttgtcctaa agatccagcc aaacctccgg ccaaggcaca agttgtggga tggccaccgc
      361 ttgatttttg gcaggaaacc atcacgttct tccggtatga tctcaccggt ggcccggagg
      421 cggcggcgtt cgtgaagtga tcacccgggt taattaaggc gcgccagatc tgtttagctt
      481 gcctcgtccc cgccgggtca cccggccagc gacatggagg cccagaatac cctccttgac
      541 agtcttgacg tgcgcagctc aggggcatga tgtgactgtc gcccgtacat ttagcccata
      601 catccccatg tataatcatt tgcatccata cattttgatg gccgcacggc gcgaagcaaa
      661 aattacggct cctcgctgcg gacctgcgag cagggaaacg ctcccctcac agacgcgttg
      721 aattgtcccc acgccgcgcc cctgtagaga aatataaaag gttaggattt gccactgagg
      781 ttcttctttc atatacttcc ttttaaaatc ttgctaggat acagttctca catcacatcc
      841 gaacataaac aaccatgggt aaaaagcctg aactcaccgc gacgtctgtc gagaagtttc
      901 tgatcgaaaa gttcgacagc gtctccgacc tgatgcagct ctcggagggc gaagaatctc
      961 gtgctttcag cttcgatgta ggagggcgtg gatatgtcct gcgggtaaat agctgcgccg
     1021 atggtttcta caaagatcgt tatgtttatc ggcactttgc atcggccgcg ctcccgattc
     1081 cggaagtgct tgacattggg gaattcagcg agagcctgac ctattgcatc tcccgccgtg
     1141 cacagggtgt cacgttgcaa gacctgcctg aaaccgaact gcccgctgtt ctgcagccgg
     1201 tcgcggaggc catggatgcg atcgctgcgg ccgatcttag ccagacgagc gggttcggcc
     1261 cattcggacc gcaaggaatc ggtcaataca ctacatggcg tgatttcata tgcgcgattg
     1321 ctgatcccca tgtgtatcac tggcaaactg tgatggacga caccgtcagt gcgtccgtcg
     1381 cgcaggctct cgatgagctg atgctttggg ccgaggactg ccccgaagtc cggcacctcg
     1441 tgcacgcgga tttcggctcc aacaatgtcc tgacggacaa tggccgcata acagcggtca
     1501 ttgactggag cgaggcgatg ttcggggatt cccaatacga ggtcgccaac atcttcttct
     1561 ggaggccgtg gttggcttgt atggagcagc agacgcgcta cttcgagcgg aggcatccgg
     1621 agcttgcagg atcgccgcgg ctccgggcgt atatgctccg cattggtctt gaccaactct
     1681 atcagagctt ggttgacggc aatttcgatg atgcagcttg ggcgcagggt cgatgcgacg
     1741 caatcgtccg atccggagcc gggactgtcg ggcgtacaca aatcgcccgc agaagcgcgg
     1801 ccgtctggac cgatggctgt gtagaagtac tcgccgatag tggaaaccga cgccccagca
     1861 ctcgtccgag ggcaaaggaa taatctcgag tcatgtaatt agttatgtca cgcttacatt
     1921 cacgccctcc ccccacatcc gctctaaccg aaaaggaagg agttagacaa cctgaagtct
     1981 aggtccctat ttattttttt atagttatgt tagtattaag aacgttattt atatttcaaa
     2041 tttttctttt ttttctgtac agacgcgtgt acgcatgtaa cattatactg aaaaccttgc
     2101 ttgagaaggt tttgggacgc tcgaaggctt taacgagctc gaattcatcg atgatatcag
     2161 atccactagt ggcctatgcg gccgcggatc tgccggtctc cctatagtga gtcgtattaa
     2221 tttcgataag ccaggttaac ctgcattaat gaatcggcca acgcgcgggg agaggcggtt
     2281 tgcgtattgg gcgctcttcc gcttcctcgc tcactgactc gctgcgctcg gtcgttcggc
     2341 tgcggcgagc ggtatcagct cactcaaagg cggtaatacg gttatccaca gaatcagggg
     2401 ataacgcagg aaagaacatg tgagcaaaag gccagcaaaa ggccaggaac cgtaaaaagg
     2461 ccgcgttgct ggcgtttttc cataggctcc gcccccctga cgagcatcac aaaaatcgac
     2521 gctcaagtca gaggtggcga aacccgacag gactataaag ataccaggcg tttccccctg
     2581 gaagctccct cgtgcgctct cctgttccga ccctgccgct taccggatac ctgtccgcct
     2641 ttctcccttc gggaagcgtg gcgctttctc atagctcacg ctgtaggtat ctcagttcgg
     2701 tgtaggtcgt tcgctccaag ctgggctgtg tgcacgaacc ccccgttcag cccgaccgct
     2761 gcgccttatc cggtaactat cgtcttgagt ccaacccggt aagacacgac ttatcgccac
     2821 tggcagcagc cactggtaac aggattagca gagcgaggta tgtaggcggt gctacagagt
     2881 tcttgaagtg gtggcctaac tacggctaca ctagaagaac agtatttggt atctgcgctc
     2941 tgctgaagcc agttaccttc ggaaaaagag ttggtagctc ttgatccggc aaacaaacca
     3001 ccgctggtag cggtggtttt tttgtttgca agcagcagat tacgcgcaga aaaaaaggat
     3061 ctcaagaaga tcctttgatc ttttctacgg ggtctgacgc tcagtggaac gaaaactcac
     3121 gttaagggat tttggtcatg agattatcaa aaaggatctt cacctagatc cttttaaatt
     3181 aaaaatgaag ttttaaatca atctaaagta tatatgagta aacttggtct gacagttacc
     3241 aatgcttaat cagtgaggca cctatctcag cgatctgtct atttcgttca tccatagttg
     3301 cctgactccc cgtcgtgtag ataactacga tacgggaggg cttaccatct ggccccagtg
     3361 ctgcaatgat accgcgagac ccacgctcac cggctccaga tttatcagca ataaaccagc
     3421 cagccggaag ggccgagcgc agaagtggtc ctgcaacttt atccgcctcc atccagtcta
     3481 ttaattgttg ccgggaagct agagtaagta gttcgccagt taatagtttg cgcaacgttg
     3541 ttgccattgc tacaggcatc gtggtgtcac gctcgtcgtt tggtatggct tcattcagct
     3601 ccggttccca acgatcaagg cgagttacat gatcccccat gttgtgcaaa aaagcggtta
     3661 gctccttcgg tcctccgatc gttgtcagaa gtaagttggc cgcagtgtta tcactcatgg
     3721 ttatggcagc actgcataat tctcttactg tcatgccatc cgtaagatgc ttttctgtga
     3781 ctggtgagta ctcaaccaag tcattctgag aatagtgtat gcggcgaccg agttgctctt
     3841 gcccggcgtc aatacgggat aataccgcgc cacatagcag aactttaaaa gtgctcatca
     3901 ttggaaaacg ttcttcgggg cgaaaactct caaggatctt accgctgttg agatccagtt
     3961 cgatgtaacc cactcgtgca cccaactgat cttcagcatc ttttactttc accagcgttt
     4021 ctgggtgagc aaaaacagga aggcaaaatg ccgcaaaaaa gggaataagg gcgacacgga
     4081 aatgttgaat actcatactc ttcctttttc aatattattg aagcatttat cagggttatt
     4141 gtctcatgag cggatacata tttgaatgta tttagaaaaa taaacaaata ggggttccgc
     4201 gcacatttcc ccgaaaagtg ccacctgacg tctaagaaac cattattatc atgacattaa
     4261 cctataaaaa taggcgtatc acgaggccct ttcgtctcgc gcgtttcggt gatgacggtg
     4321 aaaacctctg acacatgcag ctcccggaga cggtcacagc ttgtctgtaa gcggatgccg
     4381 ggagcagaca agcccgtcag ggcgcgtcag cgggtgttgg cgggtgtcgg ggctggctta
     4441 actatgcggc atcagagcag attgtactga gagtgcacca tatggacata ttgtcgttag
     4501 aacgcggcta caattaatac ataaccttat gtatcataca catacg
//
